Addgene plasmid #186075: pTR-460 tNGFR-P2A-STAT4
Purpose: Knockin of truncated NGFR to target gene
Depositing lab: Alexander Marson. Depositing organization: J. David Gladstone Institutes. Publication: High-yield genome engineering in primary cells using a hybrid ssDNA repair template and small-molecule cocktails. Shy BR, Vykunta VS, Ha A, Talbot A, Roth TL, Nguyen DN, Pfeifer WG, Chen YY, Blaeschke F, Shifrut E, Vedova S, Mamedov MR, Chung JJ, Li H, Yu R, Wu D, Wolf J, Martin TG, Castro CE, Ye L, Esensten JH, Eyquem J, Marson A. Nat Biotechnol. 2022 Aug 25:10.1038/s41587-022-01418-8. doi: 10.1038/s41587-022-01418-8. PubMed 36008610.
Backbone
  Vector backbone: PUC19
  Vector type: CRISPR
Growth in bacteria
  Bacterial resistance: Ampicillin, 100 μg/mL
  Growth temperature: 37°C
  Growth strain: DH5alpha
  Copy number: High Copy
Gene/Insert
  Gene/Insert name: STAT4
  Species: H. sapiens (human)
  Mutation: WT with tNGFR sequence
  Entrez Gene: STAT4 (a.k.a. DPMC, SLEB11)
  Cloning method: Unknown
Terms and licenses: Academic/Nonprofit Terms; Industry Terms: Not Available to Industry
Depositor comments: Please visit https://www.biorxiv.org/content/10.1101/2021.09.02.458799v1 for bioRxiv preprint.
How to cite: pTR-460 tNGFR-P2A-STAT4 was a gift from Alexander Marson (Addgene plasmid # 186075 ; http://n2t.net/addgene:186075 ; RRID:Addgene_186075)
