[The description below was written by a language model from this plasmid's Addgene catalogue record and pLannotate feature annotations shown in this document.]
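Description:
pTR-460 tNGFR-P2A-STAT4 is a pUC19-based plasmid of about 4.4 kb, catalogued as a CRISPR vector, that carries a homology-directed repair donor for knocking a truncated NGFR (tNGFR) marker into the human STAT4 locus. It is a bacterial cloning and template plasmid rather than an expression vector. It replicates from the high-copy ColE1/pUC origin and is selected with ampicillin through the β-lactamase gene and its own promoter. The usual pUC19 remnants surround the insert: a split lacZα fragment, part of the multiple cloning site, the lac promoter, operator and CAP site, and short rop, bom and lacI fragments. None of these has a role in the knock-in design.

The payload sits in the disrupted lacZα/MCS region. The annotation detects a fragment of the human NGFR coding sequence of roughly 860 bp, consistent with a truncated form of the receptor. After a short gap, a fragment of about 125 bp from the STAT4 coding sequence follows on the same strand. The P2A self-cleaving peptide named in the plasmid title is not annotated, but the gap between the two fragments is where it would be expected. No mammalian promoter or polyadenylation signal is detected, so expression presumably depends on in-frame integration under the endogenous STAT4 regulatory elements. The P2A would then release tNGFR as a separate surface protein alongside STAT4, which the record lists as wild type. Unannotated stretches of several hundred bases flank the cassette and probably contain STAT4 genomic homology arms, although the record does not define them. It also lists no guide RNA or Cas9 component. The stated purpose is knock-in of tNGFR at a target gene, and the associated work concerns high-yield genome engineering of primary cells with hybrid ssDNA repair templates. tNGFR is commonly used as a surface marker for detecting or enriching edited cells.
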