Features (pLannotate 1.2.2; 13 found; start..end, strand, type, name):
      4..39      +  CDS            rop (fragment): Rop protein, which maintains plasmids at low copy number; rop
    141..240     +  misc_feature   bom (fragment): basis of mobility region from pBR322
    246..403     -  CDS            lacZα (fragment): LacZα fragment of β-galactosidase; lacZ fragment
    824..1681    +  CDS            NGFR (fragment): TNR16_HUMAN - Also known as TNFRSF16. Experimental evidence at protein level: Swiss-Prot protein existence level 1. Low affinity receptor which can bind to NGF, BDNF, NTF3, and NTF4. Forms a heterodimeric receptor with SORCS2 that binds the precursor forms of NGF, BDNF and NTF3 with high affinity, and has much lower affinity for mature NGF and BDNF (PubMed:24908487). Plays an important role in differentiation and survival of specific neuronal populations during development (By similarity). Can mediate cell survival as well as cell death of neural cells. Plays a role in the inactivation of RHOA
   1736..1861    +  CDS            STAT4 (fragment): STAT4_HUMAN - Experimental evidence at protein level: Swiss-Prot protein existence level 1. Carries out a dual function: signal transduction and activation of transcription. Involved in IL12 signaling. From Homo sapiens (Human).
   2135..2168    +  misc_feature   MCS (fragment): pUC18/19 multiple cloning site
   2205..2221    -  protein_bind   lac operator: The lac repressor binds to the lac operator to inhibit transcription in E. coli. This inhibition can be relieved by adding lactose or isopropyl-β-D-thiogalactopyranoside (IPTG). lac repressor encoded by lacI
   2229..2259    -  promoter       lac promoter: promoter for the E. coli lac operon
   2274..2295    -  protein_bind   CAP binding site: CAP binding activates transcription in the presence of cAMP. E. coli catabolite activator protein
   2308..2400    -  CDS            lacI (fragment): lac repressor; lacI; The lac repressor binds to the lac operator to inhibit transcription in E. coli. This inhibition can be relieved by adding lactose or isopropyl-β-D-thiogalactopyranoside (IPTG).
   2583..3171    -  rep_origin     ori: high-copy-number ColE1/pMB1/pBR322/pUC origin of replication
   3342..4202    -  CDS            AmpR: β-lactamase; bla; confers resistance to ampicillin, carbenicillin, and related antibiotics
   4203..4307    -  promoter       AmpR promoter: bla
>Addgene plasmid #186075 | pTR-460 tNGFR-P2A-STAT4 | addgene full sequence | sequence record 367430 | Addgene NGS Result
CGTCTCGCGCGTTTCGGTGATGACGGTGAAAACCTCTGACACATGCAGCTCCCGGAGACGGTCACAGCTT
GTCTGTAAGCGGATGCCGGGAGCAGACAAGCCCGTCAGGGCGCGTCAGCGGGTGTTGGCGGGTGTCGGGG
CTGGCTTAACTATGCGGCATCAGAGCAGATTGTACTGAGAGTGCACCATATGCGGTGTGAAATACCGCAC
AGATGCGTAAGGAGAAAATACCGCATCAGGCGCCATTCGCCATTCAGGCTGCGCAACTGTTGGGAAGGGC
GATCGGTGCGGGCCTCTTCGCTATTACGCCAGCTGGCGAAAGGGGGATGTGCTGCAAGGCGATTAAGTTG
GGTAACGCCAGGGTTTTCCCAGTCACGACGTTGTAAAACGACGGCCAGTGAATTCGAGCTCGGTACCCGG
GGAGGAGGTATAGTAAATGTCAAATACGTTTGCCTTCAAGTTGCTCCAAGTCTAAATGTTGAGGGGACAA
GAGATAGGGAAAGAGCTTGTTGATAATAGAAATTCACATAGACAGCTGTGGGCAGGATGTGGGGTGTTTG
GCAGAGTGGGAGTGAAAACTTTTTGGAGCAGGTAGAACAGGAGTTCATTTTAGAGCAAGGAAGGCTGTAG
TTTAGGGGCACAGAAAGAAGGCTGCTCCCTTCATTAGGGTTGAATTATGAAAAAAAACCTTAGTGAAATT
TTTGTATCCTTGGATATATTGGAATTCAGTCATAACATTGACTAATTCTAAGGAAAGAAGAAAATATGTA
CTAGGGCTATGAACAATATTTTAAAACTCTAATTCTACACCTTCTTTTATAGCATGGGGGCAGGTGCCAC
TGGCCGCGCCATGGACGGGCCGCGCCTGCTGCTGTTGCTGCTTCTGGGGGTGTCCCTTGGAGGTGCCAAG
GAGGCATGCCCCACAGGCCTGTACACACACAGCGGTGAGTGCTGCAAAGCCTGCAACCTGGGCGAGGGTG
TGGCCCAGCCTTGTGGAGCCAACCAGACCGTGTGTGAGCCCTGCCTGGACAGCGTGACGTTCTCCGACGT
GGTGAGCGCGACCGAGCCGTGCAAGCCGTGCACCGAGTGCGTGGGGCTCCAGAGCATGTCGGCGCCATGC
GTGGAGGCCGACGACGCCGTGTGCCGCTGCGCCTACGGCTACTACCAGGATGAGACGACTGGGCGCTGCG
AGGCGTGCCGCGTGTGCGAGGCGGGCTCGGGCCTCGTGTTCTCCTGCCAGGACAAGCAGAACACCGTGTG
CGAGGAGTGCCCCGACGGCACGTATTCCGACGAGGCCAACCACGTGGACCCGTGCCTGCCCTGCACCGTG
TGCGAGGACACCGAGCGCCAGCTCCGCGAGTGCACACGCTGGGCCGACGCCGAGTGCGAGGAAATCCCTG
GCCGTTGGATTACACGGTCCACACCCCCAGAGGGCTCGGACAGCACAGCCCCCAGCACCCAGGAGCCTGA
GGCACCTCCAGAACAAGACCTCATAGCCAGCACGGTGGCAGGTGTGGTGACCACAGTGATGGGCAGCTCC
CAGCCCGTGGTGACCCGAGGCACCACCGACAACCTCATCCCTGTCTATTGCTCCATCCTGGCTGCTGTGG
TTGTGGGTCTTGTGGCCTACATAGCCTTCAAGAGGTGGAACAGCCGCGCCAAGCGCTCGGGTTCGGGTGC
CACCAACTTCAGCCTGCTGAAGCAGGCCGGCGACGTGGAGGAGAACCCCGGCCCCTCTCAGTGGAATCAA
GTGCAACAGTTAGAAATCAAGTTTTTGGAGCAGGTGGATCAATTCTATGATGACAACTTTCCCATGGAAA
TTCGGCATCTGTTGGCCCAATGGATTGAAAATCAAGACTGGTAGGATCAAACATATTTTCCCTAGAAGTT
GATGCACAAATGTCTGATGCTCTATCCATGTGAATTTATTTTATGGTCCACTTTTTACTCAGTAGATGCA
TTCTTTTCAGGTAAAGAACTTTCTCAAGGATTTGAAAGCCTTCCCAAAGAAGGGGAATAATTGTCCTTTC
TGGTTCCATTCATTGTAAATGAAAAGTTAATGGTTCCAGTGCTTCTTTTCTCTGTAAACAAAAACCCAAA
TAATTTTTCATGTATTAAAAAAAGAAGCAAATCAATCCTCTAGAGTCGACCTGCAGACATGCAAGCTTGG
CGTAATCATGGTCATAGCTGTTTCCTGTGTGAAATTGTTATCCGCTCACAATTCCACACAACATACGAGC
CGGAAGCATAAAGTGTAAAGCCTGGGGTGCCTAATGAGTGAGCTAACTCACATTAATTGCGTTGCGCTCA
CTGCCCGCTTTCCAGTCGGGAAACCTGTCGTGCCAGCTGCATTAATGAATCGGCCAACGCGCGGGGAGAG
GCGGTTTGCGTATTGGGCGCTCTTCCGCTTCCTCGCTCACTGACTCGCTGCGCTCGGTCGTTCGGCTGCG
GCGAGCGGTATCAGCTCACTCAAAGGCGGTAATACGGTTATCCACAGAATCAGGGGATAACGCAGGAAAG
AACATGTGAGCAAAAGGCCAGCAAAAGGCCAGGAACCGTAAAAAGGCCGCGTTGCTGGCGTTTTTCCATA
GGCTCCGCCCCCCTGACGAGCATCACAAAAATCGACGCTCAAGTCAGAGGTGGCGAAACCCGACAGGACT
ATAAAGATACCAGGCGTTTCCCCCTGGAAGCTCCCTCGTGCGCTCTCCTGTTCCGACCCTGCCGCTTACC
GGATACCTGTCCGCCTTTCTCCCTTCGGGAAGCGTGGCGCTTTCTCATAGCTCACGCTGTAGGTATCTCA
GTTCGGTGTAGGTCGTTCGCTCCAAGCTGGGCTGTGTGCACGAACCCCCCGTTCAGCCCGACCGCTGCGC
CTTATCCGGTAACTATCGTCTTGAGTCCAACCCGGTAAGACACGACTTATCGCCACTGGCAGCAGCCACT
GGTAACAGGATTAGCAGAGCGAGGTATGTAGGCGGTGCTACAGAGTTCTTGAAGTGGTGGCCTAACTACG
GCTACACTAGAAGAACAGTATTTGGTATCTGCGCTCTGCTGAAGCCAGTTACCTTCGGAAAAAGAGTTGG
TAGCTCTTGATCCGGCAAACAAACCACCGCTGGTAGCGGTGGTTTTTTTGTTTGCAAGCAGCAGATTACG
CGCAGAAAAAAAGGATCTCAAGAAGATCCTTTGATCTTTTCTACGGGGTCTGACGCTCAGTGGAACGAAA
ACTCACGTTAAGGGATTTTGGTCATGAGATTATCAAAAAGGATCTTCACCTAGATCCTTTTAAATTAAAA
ATGAAGTTTTAAATCAATCTAAAGTATATATGAGTAAACTTGGTCTGACAGTTACCAATGCTTAATCAGT
GAGGCACCTATCTCAGCGATCTGTCTATTTCGTTCATCCATAGTTGCCTGACTCCCCGTCGTGTAGATAA
CTACGATACGGGAGGGCTTACCATCTGGCCCCAGTGCTGCAATGATACCGCGAGACCCACGCTCACCGGC
TCCAGATTTATCAGCAATAAACCAGCCAGCCGGAAGGGCCGAGCGCAGAAGTGGTCCTGCAACTTTATCC
GCCTCCATCCAGTCTATTAATTGTTGCCGGGAAGCTAGAGTAAGTAGTTCGCCAGTTAATAGTTTGCGCA
ACGTTGTTGCCATTGCTACAGGCATCGTGGTGTCACGCTCGTCGTTTGGTATGGCTTCATTCAGCTCCGG
TTCCCAACGATCAAGGCGAGTTACATGATCCCCCATGTTGTGCAAAAAAGCGGTTAGCTCCTTCGGTCCT
CCGATCGTTGTCAGAAGTAAGTTGGCCGCAGTGTTATCACTCATGGTTATGGCAGCACTGCATAATTCTC
TTACTGTCATGCCATCCGTAAGATGCTTTTCTGTGACTGGTGAGTACTCAACCAAGTCATTCTGAGAATA
GTGTATGCGGCGACCGAGTTGCTCTTGCCCGGCGTCAATACGGGATAATACCGCGCCACATAGCAGAACT
TTAAAAGTGCTCATCATTGGAAAACGTTCTTCGGGGCGAAAACTCTCAAGGATCTTACCGCTGTTGAGAT
CCAGTTCGATGTAACCCACTCGTGCACCCAACTGATCTTCAGCATCTTTTACTTTCACCAGCGTTTCTGG
GTGAGCAAAAACAGGAAGGCAAAATGCCGCAAAAAAGGGAATAAGGGCGACACGGAAATGTTGAATACTC
ATACTCTTCCTTTTTCAATATTATTGAAGCATTTATCAGGGTTATTGTCTCATGAGCGGATACATATTTG
AATGTATTTAGAAAAATAAACAAATAGGGGTTCCGCGCACATTTCCCCGAAAAGTGCCACCTGACGTCTA
AGAAACCATTATTATCATGACATTAACCTATAAAAATAGGCGTATCACGAGGCCCTTT
